Addgene plasmid #46615: AB.pCCL.sin.cPPT.U6.miR-345-5p-Decoy.hPGK.GFP.WPRE
Depositing lab: Brian Brown. Depositing organization: Icahn School of Medicine at Mount Sinai. Publication: High-throughput assessment of microRNA activity and function using microRNA sensor and decoy libraries. Mullokandov G, Baccarini A, Ruzo A, Jayaprakash AD, Tung N, Israelow B, Evans MJ, Sachidanandam R, Brown BD. Nat Methods. 2012 Jul 1;9(8):840-6. doi: 10.1038/nmeth.2078. PubMed 22751203.
Backbone
  Vector backbone: AB.pCCLsin.PPT.U6.hPGK.GFP.wpre
  Backbone size w/o insert (bp): 8233
  Vector type: Lentiviral
  Selectable markers: eGFP
Growth in bacteria
  Bacterial resistance: Ampicillin, 100 μg/mL
  Growth temperature: 37°C
  Growth strain: Stbl3
  Copy number: High Copy
Gene/Insert
  Gene/Insert name: miR-345-5p Decoy (alt name: 8204)
  Species: M. musculus (mouse)
  Insert size (bp): 81
  Promoter: hU6
  Cloning method: Restriction Enzyme; 5′ cloning site BsmBI (destroyed during cloning); 3′ cloning site BsmBI (destroyed during cloning)
  Sequencing primers: 5′ CATAATAGCAACAGACATAC; 3′ pBluescriptSK_primer
Terms and licenses: Academic/Nonprofit Terms; Industry Terms: Not Available to Industry
Depositor comments: Depositor Website: http://www.mountsinai.org/profiles/brian-d-brown/ Please cite Mullokandov, Baccarini, Ruzo et al. Nature Methods 2013.
How to cite: AB.pCCL.sin.cPPT.U6.miR-345-5p-Decoy.hPGK.GFP.WPRE was a gift from Brian Brown (Addgene plasmid # 46615 ; http://n2t.net/addgene:46615 ; RRID:Addgene_46615)
