[The description below was written by a language model from this plasmid's Addgene catalogue record.]
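Description:
AB.pCCL.sin.cPPT.U6.miR-345-5p-Decoy.hPGK.GFP.WPRE is a lentiviral transfer plasmid built on the pCCL self-inactivating (sin) backbone and designed to deliver a microRNA decoy into mammalian cells. It is maintained in bacteria as a high-copy plasmid under ampicillin selection, and the record lists a recombination-deficient strain as the host, a common choice for keeping the repeated LTR sequences of lentiviral vectors stable. No feature table is provided, so details such as the origin of replication are not documented. The vector name indicates a central polypurine tract (cPPT), which aids nuclear import of the reverse-transcribed genome, and a WPRE, which enhances transcript stability and expression.

The payload is a short insert of 81 bp, annotated as mouse-derived, encoding a decoy for miR-345-5p. It was placed downstream of the human U6 RNA polymerase III promoter by BsmBI cloning, which destroyed both sites. Decoy transcripts of this kind carry target sequences complementary to a specific microRNA. When expressed abundantly from U6, they sequester the microRNA and so relieve repression of its natural targets. The record does not state the number or design of the binding sites in the insert. A separate cassette uses the human PGK promoter to drive GFP (eGFP), which serves as the marker for identifying or sorting transduced cells, since no drug selection marker for mammalian cells is listed.

The construct comes from work on microRNA sensor and decoy libraries for high-throughput assessment of microRNA activity and function. It is suited to stable loss-of-function studies of miR-345-5p, either alone or as a member of a pooled decoy collection.
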