>Addgene plasmid #46615 | AB.pCCL.sin.cPPT.U6.miR-345-5p-Decoy.hPGK.GFP.WPRE | depositor partial sequence | sequence record 65933 | miR-345-5p Decoy
CATCAACAAGCACTGGACATGGGGTCAGCCAAGTATTCTGGTCACAGAATACAACAAGCACTGGACATGG
GGTCAGCCAAG
