>Addgene plasmid #46615 | AB.pCCL.sin.cPPT.U6.miR-345-5p-Decoy.hPGK.GFP.WPRE | depositor partial sequence | sequence record 65934 | empty backbone
AATGCTTCAATAATATTGAAAAAGGAAGAGTATGAGTATTCAACATTTCCGTGTCGCCCTTATTCCCTTT
TTTGCGGCATTTTGCCTTCCTGTTTTTGCTCACCCAGAAACGCTGGTGAAAGTAAAAGATGCTGAAGATC
AGTTGGGTGCACGAGTGGGTTACATCGAACTGGATCTCAACAGCGGTAAGATCCTTGAGAGTTTTCGCCC
CGAAGAACGTTTTCCAATGATGAGCACTTTTAAAGTTCTGCTATGTGGCGCGGTATTATCCCGTATTGAC
GCCGGGCAAGAGCAACTCGGTCGCCGCATACACTATTCTCAGAATGACTTGGTTGAGTACTCACCAGTCA
CAGAAAAGCATCTTACGGATGGCATGACAGTAAGAGAATTATGCAGTGCTGCCATAACCATGAGTGATAA
CACTGCGGCCAACTTACTTCTGACAACGATCGGAGGACCGAAGGAGCTAACCGCTTTTTTGCACAACATG
GGGGATCATGTAACTCGCCTTGATCGTTGGGAACCGGAGCTGAATGAAGCCATACCAAACGACGAGCGTG
ACACCACGATGCCTGTAGCAATGGCAACAACGTTGCGCAAACTATTAACTGGCGAACTACTTACTCTAGC
TTCCCGGCAACAATTAATAGACTGGATGGAGGCGGATAAAGTTGCAGGACCACTTCTGCGCTCGGCCCTT
CCGGCTGGCTGGTTTATTGCTGATAAATCTGGAGCCGGTGAGCGTGGGTCTCGCGGTATCATTGCAGCAC
TGGGGCCAGATGGTAAGCCCTCCCGTATCGTAGTTATCTACACGACGGGGAGTCAGGCAACTATGGATGA
ACGAAATAGACAGATCGCTGAGATAGGTGCCTCACTGATTAAGCATTGGTAACTGTCAGACCAAGTTTAC
TCATATATACTTTAGATTGATTTAAAACTTCATTTTTAATTTAAAAGGATCTAGGTGAAGATCCTTTTTG
ATAATCTCATGACCAAAATCCCTTAACGTGAGTTTTCGTTCCACTGAGCGTCAGACCCCGTAGAAAAGAT
CAAAGGATCTTCTTGAGATCCTTTTTTTCTGCGCGTAATCTGCTGCTTGCAAACAAAAAAACCACCGCTA
CCAGCGGTGGTTTGTTTGCCGGATCAAGAGCTACCAACTCTTTTTCCGAAGGTAACTGGCTTCAGCAGAG
CGCAGATACCAAATACTGTCCTTCTAGTGTAGCCGTAGTTAGGCCACCACTTCAAGAACTCTGTAGCACC
GCCTACATACCTCGCTCTGCTAATCCTGTTACCAGTGGCTGCTGCCAGTGGCGATAAGTCGTGTCTTACC
GGGTTGGACTCAAGACGATAGTTACCGGATAAGGCGCAGCGGTCGGGCTGAACGGGGGGTTCGTGCACAC
AGCCCAGCTTGGAGCGAACGACCTACACCGAACTGAGATACCTACAGCGTGAGCTATGAGAAAGCGCCAC
GCTTCCCGAAGGGAGAAAGGCGGACAGGTATCCGGTAAGCGGCAGGGTCGGAACAGGAGAGCGCACGAGG
GAGCTTCCAGGGGGAAACGCCTGGTATCTTTATAGTCCTGTCGGGTTTCGCCACCTCTGACTTGAGCGTC
GATTTTTGTGATGCTCGTCAGGGGGGCGGAGCCTATGGAAAAACGCCAGCAACGCGGCCTTTTTACGGTT
CCTGGCCTTTTGCTGGCCTTTTGCTCACATGTTCTTTCCTGCGTTATCCCCTGATTCTGTGGATAACCGT
ATTACCGCCTTTGAGTGAGCTGATACCGCTCGCCGCAGCCGAACGACCGAGCGCAGCGAGTCAGTGAGCG
AGGAAGCGGAAGAGCGCCCAATACGCAAACCGCCTCTCCCCGCGCGTTGGCCGATTCATTAATGCAGCTG
GCACGACAGGTTTCCCGACTGGAAAGCGGGCAGTGAGCGCAACGCAATTAATGTGAGTTAGCTCACTCAT
TAGGCACCCCAGGCTTTACACTTTATGCTTCCGGCTCGTATGTTGTGTGGAATTGTGAGCGGATAACAAT
TTCACACAGGAAACAGCTATGACCATGATTACGCCAAGCGCGCAATTAACCCTCACTAAAGGGAACAAAA
GCTGGAGCTGCAAGCTTGGCCATTGCATACGTTGTATCCATATCATAATATGTACATTTATATTGGCTCA
TGTCCAACATTACCGCCATGTTGACATTGATTATTGACTAGTTATTAATAGTAATCAATTACGGGGTCAT
TAGTTCATAGCCCATATATGGAGTTCCGCGTTACATAACTTACGGTAAATGGCCCGCCTGGCTGACCGCC
CAACGACCCCCGCCCATTGACGTCAATAATGACGTATGTTCCCATAGTAACGCCAATAGGGACTTTCCAT
TGACGTCAATGGGTGGAGTATTTACGGTAAACTGCCCACTTGGCAGTACATCAAGTGTATCATATGCCAA
GTACGCCCCCTATTGACGTCAATGACGGTAAATGGCCCGCCTGGCATTATGCCCAGTACATGACCTTATG
GGACTTTCCTACTTGGCAGTACATCTACGTATTAGTCATCGCTATTACCATGGTGATGCGGTTTTGGCAG
TACATCAATGGGCGTGGATAGCGGTTTGACTCACGGGGATTTCCAAGTCTCCACCCCATTGACGTCAATG
GGAGTTTGTTTTGGCACCAAAATCAACGGGACTTTCCAAAATGTCGTAACAACTCCGCCCCATTGACGCA
AATGGGCGGTAGGCGTGTACGGTGGGAGGTCTATATAAGCAGAGCTCGTTTAGTGAACCGGGGTCTCTCT
GGTTAGACCAGATCTGAGCCTGGGAGCTCTCTGGCTAACTAGGGAACCCACTGCTTAAGCCTCAATAAAG
CTTGCCTTGAGTGCTTCAAGTAGTGTGTGCCCGTCTGTTGTGTGACTCTGGTAACTAGAGATCCCTCAGA
CCCTTTTAGTCAGTGTGGAAAATCTCTAGCAGTGGCGCCCGAACAGGGACCTGAAAGCGAAAGGGAAACC
AGAGCTCTCTCGACGCAGGACTCGGCTTGCTGAAGCGCGCACGGCAAGAGGCGAGGGGCGGCGACTGGTG
AGTACGCCAAAAATTTTGACTAGCGGAGGCTAGAAGGAGAGAGATGGGTGCGAGAGCGTCAGTATTAAGC
GGGGGAGAATTAGATCGCGATGGGAAAAAATTCGGTTAAGGCCAGGGGGAAAGAAAAAATATAAATTAAA
ACATATAGTATGGGCAAGCAGGGAGCTAGAACGATTCGCAGTTAATCCTGGCCTGTTAGAAACATCAGAA
GGCTGTAGACAAATACTGGGACAGCTACAACCATCCCTTCAGACAGGATCAGAAGAACTTAGATCATTAT
ATAATACAGTAGCAACCCTCTATTGTGTGCATCAAAGGATAGAGATAAAAGACACCAAGGAAGCTTTAGA
CAAGATAGAGGAAGAGCAAAACAAAAGTAAGACCACCGCACAGCAAGCGGCCGCTGATCTTCAGACCTGG
AGGAGGAGATATGAGGGACAATTGGAGAAGTGAATTATATAAATATAAAGTAGTAAAAATTGAACCATTA
GGAGTAGCACCCACCAAGGCAAAGAGAAGAGTGGTGCAGAGAGAAAAAAGAGCAGTGGGAATAGGAGCTT
TGTTCCTTGGGTTCTTGGGAGCAGCAGGAAGCACTATGGGCGCAGCCTCAATGACGCTGACGGTACAGGC
CAGACAATTATTGTCTGGTATAGTGCAGCAGCAGAACAATTTGCTGAGGGCTATTGAGGCGCAACAGCAT
CTGTTGCAACTCACAGTCTGGGGCATCAAGCAGCTCCAGGCAAGAATCCTGGCTGTGGAAAGATACCTAA
AGGATCAACAGCTCCTGGGGATTTGGGGTTGCTCTGGAAAACTCATTTGCACCACTGCTGTGCCTTGGAA
TGCTAGTTGGAGTAATAAATCTCTGGAACAGATTTGGAATCACACGACCTGGATGGAGTGGGACAGAGAA
ATTAACAATTACACAAGCTTAATACACTCCTTAATTGAAGAATCGCAAAACCAGCAAGAAAAGAATGAAC
AAGAATTATTGGAATTAGATAAATGGGCAAGTTTGTGGAATTGGTTTAACATAACAAATTGGCTGTGGTA
TATAAAATTATTCATAATGATAGTAGGAGGCTTGGTAGGTTTAAGAATAGTTTTTGCTGTACTTTCTATA
GTGAATAGAGTTAGGCAGGGATATTCACCATTATCGTTTCAGACCCACCTCCCAACCCCGAGGGGACCCG
ACAGGCCCGAAGGAATAGAAGAAGAAGGTGGAGAGAGAGACAGAGACAGATCCATTCGATTAGTGAACGG
ATCTCGACGGTATCGGTTAACTTTTAAAAGAAAAGGGGGGATTGGGGGGTACAGTGCAGGGGAAAGAATA
GTAGACATAATAGCAACAGACATACAAACTAAAGAATTACAAAAACAAATTACAAAAATTCAAAATTTTA
TCGATCACGAGACTAGCCTCGAGAAGCTTGATATCGAATTCAAAAAAGACGGCGCTAGGATCATCGAGAC
GGTACCGTCTCCGATGATCCTAGCGCCGTCAAACAAGGCTTTTCTCCAAGGGATATTTATAGTCTCAAAA
CACACAATTACTTTACAGTTAGGGTGAGTTTCCTTTTGTGCTGTTTTTTAAAATAATAATTTAGTATTTG
TATCTCTTATAGAAATCCAAGCCTATCATGTAAAATGTAGCTAGTATTAAAAAGAACAGATTATCTGTCT
TTTATCGCACATTAAGCCTCTATAGTTACTAGGAAATATTATATGCAAATTAACCGGGGCAGGGGAGTAG
CCGAGCTTCTCCCACAAGTCTGTGCGAGGGGGCCGGCGCGGGCCTAGAGATGGCGGCGTCGGATGGATCC
ACTAGTTCTAGAGCGGCCATCGAATTCCCACGGGGTTGGGGTTGCGCCTTTTCCAAGGCAGCCCTGGGTT
TGCGCAGGGACGCGGCTGCTCTGGGCGTGGTTCCGGGAAACGCAGCGGCGCCGACCCTGGGTCTCGCACA
TTCTTCACGTCCGTTCGCAGCGTCACCCGGATCTTCGCCGCTACCCTTGTGGGCCCCCCGGCGACGCTTC
CTGCTCCGCCCCTAAGTCGGGAAGGTTCCTTGCGGTTCGCGGCGTGCCGGACGTGACAAACGGAAGCCGC
ACGACTCACTAGTACCCTCGCAGACGGACAGCGCCAGGGAGCAATGGCAGCGCGCCGACCGCGATGGGCT
GTGGCCAATAGCGGCTGCTCAGCGGGGCGCGCCGAGAGCAGCGGCCGGGAAGGGGCGGTGCGGGAGGCGG
GGTGTGGGGCGGTAGTGTGGGCCCTGTTCCTGCCCGCGCGGTGTTCCGCATTCTGCAAGCCTCCGGAGCG
CACGTCGGCAGTCGGCTCCCTCGTTGACCGAATCACCGACCTCTCTCCCCAGGGGGATCCACCGGTCGCC
ACCATGGTGAGCAAGGGCGAGGAGCTGTTCACCGGGGTGGTGCCCATCCTGGTCGAGCTGGACGGCGACG
TAAACGGCCACAAGTTCAGCGTGTCCGGCGAGGGCGAGGGCGATGCCACCTACGGCAAGCTGACCCTGAA
GTTCATCTGCACCACCGGCAAGCTGCCCGTGCCCTGGCCCACCCTCGTGACCACCCTGACCTACGGCGTG
CAGTGCTTCAGCCGCTACCCCGACCACATGAAGCAGCACGACTTCTTCAAGTCCGCCATGCCCGAAGGCT
ACGTCCAGGAGCGCACCATCTTCTTCAAGGACGACGGCAACTACAAGACCCGCGCCGAGGTGAAGTTCGA
GGGCGACACCCTGGTGAACCGCATCGAGCTGAAGGGCATCGACTTCAAGGAGGACGGCAACATCCTGGGG
CACAAGCTGGAGTACAACTACAACAGCCACAACGTCTATATCATGGCCGACAAGCAGAAGAACGGCATCA
AGGTGAACTTCAAGATCCGCCACAACATCGAGGACGGCAGCGTGCAGCTCGCCGACCACTACCAGCAGAA
CACCCCCATCGGCGACGGCCCCGTGCTGCTGCCCGACAACCACTACCTGAGCACCCAGTCCGCCCTGAGC
AAAGACCCCAACGAGAAGCGCGATCACATGGTCCTGCTGGAGTTCGTGACCGCCGCCGGGATCACTCTCG
GCATGGACGAGCTGTACAAGTAAAGCGGCCGCGTCGACAATCAACCTCTGGATTACAAAATTTGTGAAAG
ATTGACTGGTATTCTTAACTATGTTGCTCCTTTTACGCTATGTGGATACGCTGCTTTAATGCCTTTGTAT
CATGCTATTGCTTCCCGTATGGCTTTCATTTTCTCCTCCTTGTATAAATCCTGGTTGCTGTCTCTTTATG
AGGAGTTGTGGCCCGTTGTCAGGCAACGTGGCGTGGTGTGCACTGTGTTTGCTGACGCAACCCCCACTGG
TTGGGGCATTGCCACCACCTGTCAGCTCCTTTCCGGGACTTTCGCTTTCCCCCTCCCTATTGCCACGGCG
GAACTCATCGCCGCCTGCCTTGCCCGCTGCTGGACAGGGGCTCGGCTGTTGGGCACTGACAATTCCGTGG
TGTTGTCGGGGAAGCTGACGTCCTTTCCATGGCTGCTCGCCTGTGTTGCCACCTGGATTCTGCGCGGGAC
GTCCTTCTGCTACGTCCCTTCGGCCCTCAATCCAGCGGACCTTCCTTCCCGCGGCCTGCTGCCGGCTCTG
CGGCCTCTTCCGCGTCTTCGCCTTCGCCCTCAGACGAGTCGGATCTCCCTTTGGGCCGCCTCCCCGCCTG
GAATTCGAGCTCGGTACCTTTAAGACCAATGACTTACAAGGCAGCTGTAGATCTTAGCCACTTTTTAAAA
GAAAAGGGGGGACTGGAAGGGCTAATTCACTCCCAACGAAGACAAGATCTGCTTTTTGCTTGTACTGGGT
CTCTCTGGTTAGACCAGATCTGAGCCTGGGAGCTCTCTGGCTAACTAGGGAACCCACTGCTTAAGCCTCA
ATAAAGCTTGCCTTGAGTGCTTCAAGTAGTGTGTGCCCGTCTGTTGTGTGACTCTGGTAACTAGAGATCC
CTCAGACCCTTTTAGTCAGTGTGGAAAATCTCTAGCAGTAGTAGTTCATGTCATCTTATTATTCAGTATT
TATAACTTGCAAAGAAATGAATATCAGAGAGTGAGAGGAACTTGTTTATTGCAGCTTATAATGGTTACAA
ATAAAGCAATAGCATCACAAATTTCACAAATAAAGCATTTTTTTCACTGCATTCTAGTTGTGGTTTGTCC
AAACTCATCAATGTATCTTATCATGTCTGGCTCTAGCTATCCCGCCCCTAACTCCGCCCAGTTCCGCCCA
TTCTCCGCCCCATGGCTGACTAATTTTTTTTATTTATGCAGAGGCCGAGGCCGCCTCGGCCTCTGAGCTA
TTCCAGAAGTAGTGAGGAGGCTTTTTTGGAGGCCTAGGCTTTTGCGTCGAGACGTACCCAATTCGCCCTA
TAGTGAGTCGTATTACGCGCGCTCACTGGCCGTCGTTTTACAACGTCGTGACTGGGAAAACCCTGGCGTT
ACCCAACTTAATCGCCTTGCAGCACATCCCCCTTTCGCCAGCTGGCGTAATAGCGAAGAGGCCCGCACCG
ATCGCCCTTCCCAACAGTTGCGCAGCCTGAATGGCGAATGGCGCG
[124 nt withheld, positions 7676-7799]
C
[91 nt withheld, positions 7801-7891]
A
[49 nt withheld, positions 7893-7941]
CCTTTGACGTTGGAGTCCACGTTCTTT
[37 nt withheld, positions 7969-8005]
ACCCTATCTCGGTCTATTCTTTTGATTTATAAGGGATTTTGCCGATTTCGGCCTATTGGTTAAAAAATGA
GCTGATTTAACAAAAATTTAACGCGAATTTTAACAAAATATTAACGTTTACAATTTCC
