>Addgene plasmid #46615 | AB.pCCL.sin.cPPT.U6.miR-345-5p-Decoy.hPGK.GFP.WPRE | addgene partial sequence | sequence record 67132 | pBluescript-SK 5'-tctagaactagtggatc-3'
CCGCGCCGGCCCCCTCGCACAGACTTGTGGGAGAAGCTCGGCTACTCCCCTGCCCCGGTTAATTTGCATA
TAATATTTCCTAGTAACTATAGAGGCTTAATGTGCGATAAAAGACAGATAATCTGTTCTTTTTAATACTA
GCTACATTTTACATGATAGGCTTGGATTTCTATAAGAGATACAAATACTAAATTATTATTTTAAAAAACA
GCACAAAAGGAAACTCACCCTAACTGTAAAGTAATTGTGTGTTTTGAGACTATAAATATCCCTTGGAGAA
AAGCCTTGTTTGACGGCGCTAGGATCATCAACAAGCACTGGACATGGGGTCAGCCAAGTATTCTGGTCAC
AGAATACAACAAGCACTGGACATGGGGTCAGCCAAGATGATCCTAGCGCCGTCTTTTTTGAATTCGATAT
CAAGCTTCTCGAGGCTAGTCTCGTGATCGATAAAATTTTGAATTTTTGTAATTTGTTTTTGTAATTCTTT
AGTTTGTATGTCTGTTGCTATTATGTCTACTATTCTTTCCCCTGCACTGTACCCCCCAATCCCCCCTTTT
CTTTTAAAAGTTAACCGAT
